Addgene plasmid #35313: pBbE7a-RFP
Depositing lab: Jay Keasling. Depositing organization: University of California, Berkeley. Publication: BglBrick vectors and datasheets: A synthetic biology platform for gene expression. Lee TS, Krupa RA, Zhang F, Hajimorad M, Holtz WJ, Prasad N, Lee SK, Keasling JD. J Biol Eng. 2011 Sep 20;5:12. 10.1186/1754-1611-5-12 PubMed 21933410.
Backbone
  Vector backbone: pBb
  Backbone size w/o insert (bp): 3655
  Vector type: Bacterial Expression, Synthetic Biology
Growth in bacteria
  Bacterial resistance: Ampicillin, 100 μg/mL
  Growth temperature: 37°C
  Growth strain: DH5alpha
  Copy number: High Copy
Gene/Insert
  Gene/Insert name: RFP (alt name: JBEI Part ID: JPUB_000079)
  Species: Synthetic
  Insert size (bp): 678
  Promoter: T7
  Cloning method: Restriction Enzyme
  Sequencing primers: 5′ jkRFP-R (gctttggaaccgtactggaa); 3′ jkRFP-F (tggtcactacgacgctgaag)
Terms and licenses: Academic/Nonprofit Terms; Industry Terms: Not Available to Industry
Depositor comments: JBEI Part ID: JPUB_000079; Origin: colE1
How to cite: pBbE7a-RFP was a gift from Jay Keasling (Addgene plasmid # 35313 ; http://n2t.net/addgene:35313 ; RRID:Addgene_35313)
