[The description below was written by a language model from this plasmid's Addgene catalogue record and pLannotate feature annotations shown in this document.]
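Description:
pBbE7a-RFP is a bacterial expression plasmid from the BglBrick (pBb) family of modular synthetic-biology vectors, built for use in E. coli. The full depositor sequence is 4,333 nt, consistent with a 3,655 bp backbone carrying a 678 bp insert. It replicates from a ColE1-type origin, recorded as high copy, and is selected with ampicillin through a β-lactamase (AmpR) gene driven by its own bla promoter and followed by a phage lambda t0 terminator, which helps insulate the resistance cassette from the neighbouring origin.

The payload is a synthetic RFP gene, annotated as mRFP1, the monomeric derivative of DsRed. It sits downstream of a T7 promoter immediately followed by a lac operator, and transcription is ended by tandem rrnB T1 and T7Te terminators. A divergently oriented lacI gene with its native promoter supplies lac repressor from the plasmid, so the T7/lacO arrangement is held off until IPTG or lactose is added. Expression also requires T7 RNA polymerase, which the plasmid does not encode, so a host strain that provides it is needed. A short fragment annotated as part of a tetracycline efflux gene lies between the lacI promoter and the T7 promoter; it is only a partial CDS, appears to be a backbone remnant, and should not be expected to confer resistance.

In this vector series the RFP serves as a reporter for characterising the behaviour of a given origin, promoter and marker combination, and the associated publication describes the platform as a set of vectors with datasheets for gene expression. The record lists restriction enzyme cloning as the method, so the RFP can presumably be exchanged for a gene of interest, although the specific sites are not annotated in the feature table.
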