Features (pLannotate 1.2.2; 12 found; start..end, strand, type, name):
      8..1090    -  CDS            lacI: lac repressor; lacI; The lac repressor binds to the lac operator to inhibit transcription in E. coli. This inhibition can be relieved by adding lactose or isopropyl-β-D-thiogalactopyranoside (IPTG).
   1091..1168    -  promoter       lacI promoter: lacI
   1176..1455    -  CDS            TcR (fragment): tetracycline efflux protein; tet; confers resistance to tetracycline
   1481..1499    +  promoter       T7 promoter: promoter for bacteriophage T7 RNA polymerase
   1504..1520    +  protein_bind   lac operator: The lac repressor binds to the lac operator to inhibit transcription in E. coli. This inhibition can be relieved by adding lactose or isopropyl-β-D-thiogalactopyranoside (IPTG). lac repressor encoded by lacI
   1561..2238    +  CDS            mRFP1: monomeric derivative of DsRed (Campbell et al., 2002)
   2271..2342    +  terminator     rrnB T1 terminator: transcription terminator T1 from the E. coli rrnB gene
   2358..2385    +  terminator     T7Te terminator: phage T7 early transcription terminator
   2543..3131    -  rep_origin     ori: high-copy-number ColE1/pMB1/pBR322/pUC origin of replication
   3219..3313    -  terminator     lambda t0 terminator: transcription terminator from phage lambda
   3343..4203    -  CDS            AmpR: β-lactamase; bla; confers resistance to ampicillin, carbenicillin, and related antibiotics
   4204..4308    -  promoter       AmpR promoter: bla
>Addgene plasmid #35313 | pBbE7a-RFP | depositor full sequence | sequence record 42980 | pBbE7a-RFP sequence 4333 bps
GACGTCCTCACTGCCCGCTTTCCAGTCGGGAAACCTGTCGTGCCAGCTGCATTAATGAATCGGCCAACGC
GCGGGGAGAGGCGGTTTGCGTATTGGGCGCCAGGGTGGTTTTTCTTTTCACCAGTGAGACGGGCAACAGC
TGATTGCCCTTCACCGCCTGGCCCTGAGAGAGTTGCAGCAAGCGGTCCACGCTGGTTTGCCCCAGCAGGC
GAAAATCCTGTTTGATGGTGGTTAACGGCGGGATATAACATGAGCTGTCTTCGGTATCGTCGTATCCCAC
TACCGAGATGTCCGCACCAACGCGCAGCCCGGACTCGGTAATGGCGCGCATTGCGCCCAGCGCCATCTGA
TCGTTGGCAACCAGCATCGCAGTGGGAACGATGCCCTCATTCAGCATTTGCATGGTTTGTTGAAAACCGG
ACATGGCACTCCAGTCGCCTTCCCGTTCCGCTATCGGCTGAATTTGATTGCGAGTGAGATATTTATGCCA
GCCAGCCAGACGCAGACGCGCCGAGACAGAACTTAATGGGCCCGCTAACAGCGCGATTTGCTGGTGACCC
AATGCGACCAGATGCTCCACGCCCAGTCGCGTACCGTCTTCATGGGAGAAAATAATACTGTTGATGGGTG
TCTGGTCAGAGACATCAAGAAATAACGCCGGAACATTAGTGCAGGCAGCTTCCACAGCAATGGCATCCTG
GTCATCCAGCGGATAGTTAATGATCAGCCCACTGACGCGTTGCGCGAGAAGATTGTGCACCGCCGCTTTA
CAGGCTTCGACGCCGCTTCGTTCTACCATCGACACCACCACGCTGGCACCCAGTTGATCGGCGCGAGATT
TAATCGCCGCGACAATTTGCGACGGCGCGTGCAGGGCCAGACTGGAGGTGGCAACGCCAATCAGCAACGA
CTGTTTGCCCGCCAGTTGTTGTGCCACGCGGTTGGGAATGTAATTCAGCTCCGCCATCGCCGCTTCCACT
TTTTCCCGCGTTTTCGCAGAAACGTGGCTGGCCTGGTTCACCACGCGGGAAACGGTCTGATAAGAGACAC
CGGCATACTCTGCGACATCGTATAACGTTACTGGTTTCACATTCACCACCCTGAATTGACTCTCTTCCGG
GCGCTATCATGCCATACCGCGAAAGGTTTTGCGCCATTCGATGGTGTCCGGGATCTCGACGCTCTCCCTT
ATGCGACTCCTGCATTAGGAAGCAGCCCAGTAGTAGGTTGAGGCCGTTGAGCACCGCCGCCGCAAGGAAT
GGTGCATGCAAGGAGATGGCGCCCAACAGTCCCCCGGCCACGGGGCCTGCCACCATACCCACGCCGAAAC
AAGCGCTCATGAGCCCGAAGTGGCGAGCCCGATCTTCCCCATCGGTGATGTCGGCGATATAGGCGCCAGC
AACCGCACCTGTGGCGCCGGTGATGCCGGCCACGATGCGTCCGGCGTAGAGGATCGAGATCGATCTCGAT
CCCGCGAAATTAATACGACTCACTATAGGGGAATTGTGAGCGGATAACAATTTCAGAATTCAAAAGATCT
TTTAAGAAGGAGATATACATATGGCGAGTAGCGAAGACGTTATCAAAGAGTTCATGCGTTTCAAAGTTCG
TATGGAAGGTTCCGTTAACGGTCACGAGTTCGAAATCGAAGGTGAAGGTGAAGGTCGTCCGTACGAAGGT
ACCCAGACCGCTAAACTGAAAGTTACCAAAGGTGGTCCGCTGCCGTTCGCTTGGGACATCCTGTCCCCGC
AGTTCCAGTACGGTTCCAAAGCTTACGTTAAACACCCGGCTGACATCCCGGACTACCTGAAACTGTCCTT
CCCGGAAGGTTTCAAATGGGAACGTGTTATGAACTTCGAAGACGGTGGTGTTGTTACCGTTACCCAGGAC
TCCTCCCTGCAAGACGGTGAGTTCATCTACAAAGTTAAACTGCGTGGTACCAACTTCCCGTCCGACGGTC
CGGTTATGCAGAAAAAAACCATGGGTTGGGAAGCTTCCACCGAACGTATGTACCCGGAAGACGGTGCTCT
GAAAGGTGAAATCAAAATGCGTCTGAAACTGAAAGACGGTGGTCACTACGACGCTGAAGTTAAAACCACC
TACATGGCTAAAAAACCGGTTCAGCTGCCGGGTGCTTACAAAACCGACATCAAACTGGACATCACCTCCC
ACAACGAAGACTACACCATCGTTGAACAGTACGAACGTGCTGAAGGTCGTCACTCCACCGGTGCTTAAGG
ATCCAAACTCGAGTAAGGATCTCCAGGCATCAAATAAAACGAAAGGCTCAGTCGAAAGACTGGGCCTTTC
GTTTTATCTGTTGTTTGTCGGTGAACGCTCTCTACTAGAGTCACACTGGCTCACCTTCGGGTGGGCCTTT
CTGCGTTTATACCTAGGGCGTTCGGCTGCGGCGAGCGGTATCAGCTCACTCAAAGGCGGTAATACGGTTA
TCCACAGAATCAGGGGATAACGCAGGAAAGAACATGTGAGCAAAAGGCCAGCAAAAGGCCAGGAACCGTA
AAAAGGCCGCGTTGCTGGCGTTTTTCCATAGGCTCCGCCCCCCTGACGAGCATCACAAAAATCGACGCTC
AAGTCAGAGGTGGCGAAACCCGACAGGACTATAAAGATACCAGGCGTTTCCCCCTGGAAGCTCCCTCGTG
CGCTCTCCTGTTCCGACCCTGCCGCTTACCGGATACCTGTCCGCCTTTCTCCCTTCGGGAAGCGTGGCGC
TTTCTCATAGCTCACGCTGTAGGTATCTCAGTTCGGTGTAGGTCGTTCGCTCCAAGCTGGGCTGTGTGCA
CGAACCCCCCGTTCAGCCCGACCGCTGCGCCTTATCCGGTAACTATCGTCTTGAGTCCAACCCGGTAAGA
CACGACTTATCGCCACTGGCAGCAGCCACTGGTAACAGGATTAGCAGAGCGAGGTATGTAGGCGGTGCTA
CAGAGTTCTTGAAGTGGTGGCCTAACTACGGCTACACTAGAAGGACAGTATTTGGTATCTGCGCTCTGCT
GAAGCCAGTTACCTTCGGAAAAAGAGTTGGTAGCTCTTGATCCGGCAAACAAACCACCGCTGGTAGCGGT
GGTTTTTTTGTTTGCAAGCAGCAGATTACGCGCAGAAAAAAAGGATCTCAAGAAGATCCTTTGATCTTTT
CTACGGGGTCTGACGCTCAGTGGAACGAAAACTCACGTTAAGGGATTTTGGTCATGACTAGTGCTTGGAT
TCTCACCAATAAAAAACGCCCGGCGGCAACCGAGCGTTCTGAACAAATCCAGATGGAGTTCTGAGGTCAT
TACTGGATCTATCAACAGGAGTCCAAGCGAGCTCGTAAACTTGGTCTGACAGTTACCAATGCTTAATCAG
TGAGGCACCTATCTCAGCGATCTGTCTATTTCGTTCATCCATAGTTGCCTGACTCCCCGTCGTGTAGATA
ACTACGATACGGGAGGGCTTACCATCTGGCCCCAGTGCTGCAATGATACCGCGAGACCCACGCTCACCGG
CTCCAGATTTATCAGCAATAAACCAGCCAGCCGGAAGGGCCGAGCGCAGAAGTGGTCCTGCAACTTTATC
CGCCTCCATCCAGTCTATTAATTGTTGCCGGGAAGCTAGAGTAAGTAGTTCGCCAGTTAATAGTTTGCGC
AACGTTGTTGCCATTGCTACAGGCATCGTGGTGTCACGCTCGTCGTTTGGTATGGCTTCATTCAGCTCCG
GTTCCCAACGATCAAGGCGAGTTACATGATCCCCCATGTTGTGCAAAAAAGCGGTTAGCTCCTTCGGTCC
TCCGATCGTTGTCAGAAGTAAGTTGGCCGCAGTGTTATCACTCATGGTTATGGCAGCACTGCATAATTCT
CTTACTGTCATGCCATCCGTAAGATGCTTTTCTGTGACTGGTGAGTACTCAACCAAGTCATTCTGAGAAT
AGTGTATGCGGCGACCGAGTTGCTCTTGCCCGGCGTCAATACGGGATAATACCGCGCCACATAGCAGAAC
TTTAAAAGTGCTCATCATTGGAAAACGTTCTTCGGGGCGAAAACTCTCAAGGATCTTACCGCTGTTGAGA
TCCAGTTCGATGTAACCCACTCGTGCACCCAACTGATCTTCAGCATCTTTTACTTTCACCAGCGTTTCTG
GGTGAGCAAAAACAGGAAGGCAAAATGCCGCAAAAAAGGGAATAAGGGCGACACGGAAATGTTGAATACT
CATACTCTTCCTTTTTCAATATTATTGAAGCATTTATCAGGGTTATTGTCTCATGAGCGGATACATATTT
GAATGTATTTAGAAAAATAAACAAATAGGGGTTCCGCGCACATTTCCCCGAAAAGTGCCACCT
