>Addgene plasmid #35313 | pBbE7a-RFP | addgene partial sequence | sequence record 43607 | jkRFP-F 5'-tggtcactacgacgctgaag-3'
GTTCAGCTGCCGGGTGCTTACAAAACCGACATCAAACTGGACATCACCTCCCACAACGAAGACTACACCA
TCGTTGAACAGTACGAACGTGCTGAAGGTCGTCACTCCACCGGTGCTTAAGGATCCAAACTCGAGTAAGG
ATCTCCAGGCATCAAATAAAACGAAAGGCTCAGTCGAAAGACTGGGCCTTTCGTTTTATCTGTTGTTTGT
CGGTGAACGCTCTCTACTAGAGTCACACTGGCTCACCTTCGGGTGGGCCTTTCTGCGTTTATACCTAGGG
CGTTCGGCTGCGGCGAGCGGTATCAGCTCACTCAAAGGCGGTAATACGGTTATCCACAGAATCAGGGGAT
AACGCAGGAAAGAACATGTGAGCAAAAGGCCAGCAAAAGGCCAGGAACCGTAAAAAGGCCGCGTTGCTGG
CGTTTTTCCATAGGCTCCGCCCCCCTGACGAGCATCACAAAAATCGACGCTCAAGTCAGAGGTGGCGAAA
CCCGACAGGACTATAAAGATACCAGGCGTTTCCCCCTGGAAGCTCCCTCGTGCGCTCTCCTGTTCCGACC
CTGCCGCTTACCGGATACCTGTCCGCCTTTCTCCCTTCGGGAAGCGTGGCGCTTTCTCATAGCTCACGCT
GTAGGTATCTCAGTTCGGTGTAGGTCGTTCGCTCCAAGCTGGGCTGTGTGCACGAACCCCCCGTTCAGCC
CGACCGCTGCGCCTTATCCGGTAACTATCGTCTTGAGTCCAACCCGGTAAGACACGACTTATCGCCACTG
GCAGCAGCCACTGGTAACAGGATTAGCAGAGCGAGGTATGTAGGCGGTGCTACAGAGTTCTTGAAGTGGT
GGCCTAACTACGGCTACACTAGAAGGACAGTATTTGGTATC
