>Addgene plasmid #35313 | pBbE7a-RFP | addgene partial sequence | sequence record 43608 | jkRFP-R 5'-gctttggaaccgtactggaa-3'
CGGACCACCTTTGGTAACTTTCAGTTTAGCGGTCTGGGTACCTTCGTACGGACGACCTTCACCTTCACCT
TCGATTTCGAACTCGTGACCGTTAACGGAACCTTCCATACGAACTTTGAAACGCATGAACTCTTTGATAA
CGTCTTCGCTACTCGCCATATGTATATCTCCTTCTTAAAAGATCTTTTGAATTCTGAAATTGTTATCCGC
TCACAATTCCCCTATAGTGAGTCGTATTAATTTCGCGGGATCGAGATCGATCTCGATCCTCTACGCCGGA
CGCATCGTGGCCGGCATCACCGGCGCCACAGGTGCGGTTGCTGGCGCCTATATCGCCGACATCACCGATG
GGGAAGATCGGGCTCGCCACTTCGGGCTCATGAGCGCTTGTTTCGGCGTGGGTATGGTGGCAGGCCCCGT
GGCCGGGGGACTGTTGGGCGCCATCTCCTTGCATGCACCATTCCTTGCGGCGGCGGTGCTCAACGGCCTC
AACCTACTACTGGGCTGCTTCCTAATGCAGGAGTCGCATAAGGGAGAGCGTCGAGATCCCGGACACCATC
GAATGGCGCAAAACCTTTCGCGGTATGGCATGATAGCGCCCGGAAGAGAGTCAATTCAGGGTGGTGAATG
TGAAACCAGTAACGTTATACGATGTCGCAGAGTATGCCGGTGTCTCTTATCAGACCGTTTCCCGCGTGGT
GAACCAGGCCAGCCACGTTTCTGCGAAAACGCGGGAAAAAGTGGAAGCGGCGATGGCGGAGCTGAATTAC
ATTCCCAACCGCGTGGCACAACAACTGGCGGGCAAACAGTCGTTGCTGATTGGCGTTGCCACCTCCAGTC
TGGCCCTGCACGCGCCGTCGCAAATTGTCGCGGCGATTAAATCTCGCGCCGA
